>Addgene plasmid #144472 | TFORF2996 | addgene full sequence | sequence record 407349 | Addgene NGS Result
TTAATGTAGTCTTATGCAATACTCTTGTAGTCTTGCAACATGGTAACGATGAGTTAGCAACATGCCTTAC
AAGGAGAGAAAAAGCACCGTGCATGCCGATTGGTGGAAGTAAGGTGGTACGATCGTGCCTTATTAGGAAG
GCAACAGACGGGTCTGACATGGATTGGACGAACCACTGAATTGCCGCATTGCAGAGATATTGTATTTAAG
TGCCTAGCTCGATACATAAACGGGTCTCTCTGGTTAGACCAGATCTGAGCCTGGGAGCTCTCTGGCTAAC
TAGGGAACCCACTGCTTAAGCCTCAATAAAGCTTGCCTTGAGTGCTTCAAGTAGTGTGTGCCCGTCTGTT
GTGTGACTCTGGTAACTAGAGATCCCTCAGACCCTTTTAGTCAGTGTGGAAAATCTCTAGCAGTGGCGCC
CGAACAGGGACTTGAAAGCGAAAGGGAAACCAGAGGAGCTCTCTCGACGCAGGACTCGGCTTGCTGAAGC
GCGCACGGCAAGAGGCGAGGGGCGGCGACTGGTGAGTACGCCAAAAATTTTGACTAGCGGAGGCTAGAAG
GAGAGAGATGGGTGCGAGAGCGTCAGTATTAAGCGGGGGAGAATTAGATCGCGATGGGAAAAAATTCGGT
TAAGGCCAGGGGGAAAGAAAAAATATAAATTAAAACATATAGTATGGGCAAGCAGGGAGCTAGAACGATT
CGCAGTTAATCCTGGCCTGTTAGAAACATCAGAAGGCTGTAGACAAATACTGGGACAGCTACAACCATCC
CTTCAGACAGGATCAGAAGAACTTAGATCATTATATAATACAGTAGCAACCCTCTATTGTGTGCATCAAA
GGATAGAGATAAAAGACACCAAGGAAGCTTTAGACAAGATAGAGGAAGAGCAAAACAAAAGTAAGACCAC
CGCACAGCAAGCGGCCGCTGATCTTCAGACCTGGAGGAGGAGATATGAGGGACAATTGGAGAAGTGAATT
ATATAAATATAAAGTAGTAAAAATTGAACCATTAGGAGTAGCACCCACCAAGGCAAAGAGAAGAGTGGTG
CAGAGAGAAAAAAGAGCAGTGGGAATAGGAGCTTTGTTCCTTGGGTTCTTGGGAGCAGCAGGAAGCACTA
TGGGCGCAGCGTCAATGACGCTGACGGTACAGGCCAGACAATTATTGTCTGGTATAGTGCAGCAGCAGAA
CAATTTGCTGAGGGCTATTGAGGCGCAACAGCATCTGTTGCAACTCACAGTCTGGGGCATCAAGCAGCTC
CAGGCAAGAATCCTGGCTGTGGAAAGATACCTAAAGGATCAACAGCTCCTGGGGATTTGGGGTTGCTCTG
GAAAACTCATTTGCACCACTGCTGTGCCTTGGAATGCTAGTTGGAGTAATAAATCTCTGGAACAGATTTG
GAATCACACGACCTGGATGGAGTGGGACAGAGAAATTAACAATTACACAAGCTTAATACACTCCTTAATT
GAAGAATCGCAAAACCAGCAAGAAAAGAATGAACAAGAATTATTGGAATTAGATAAATGGGCAAGTTTGT
GGAATTGGTTTAACATAACAAATTGGCTGTGGTATATAAAATTATTCATAATGATAGTAGGAGGCTTGGT
AGGTTTAAGAATAGTTTTTGCTGTACTTTCTATAGTGAATAGAGTTAGGCAGGGATATTCACCATTATCG
TTTCAGACCCACCTCCCAACCCCGAGGGGACCCATGCATTGCATCTCAATTAGTCAGCAACCAGGTGTGG
AAAGTCCCCAGGCTCCCCAGCAGGCAGAAGTATGCAAAGCATGCGTCTCAATTAGTCAGCAACCATAGTC
CCGCCCCTAACTCCGCCCATCCCGCCCCTAACTCCGCCCAGTTCCGCCCATTCTCCGCCCCATGGCTGAC
TAATTTTTTTTATTTATGCAGAGGCCGAGGCCGCCTCGGCCTCTGAGCTATTCCAGAAGTAGTGAGGAGG
CTTTTTTGGAGGCCTAGGCTTTTGCAAAAAGCTTTCTAGAGGTACCACCGGAGCTTACCATGACCGAGTA
CAAGCCCACGGTGCGCCTCGCCACCCGCGACGACGTCCCCAGGGCCGTACGCACCCTCGCCGCCGCGTTC
GCCGACTACCCCGCCACGCGCCACACCGTCGATCCGGACCGCCACATCGAGCGGGTCACCGAGCTGCAAG
AACTCTTCCTCACGCGCGTCGGGCTCGACATCGGCAAGGTGTGGGTCGCGGACGACGGCGCCGCCGTGGC
GGTCTGGACCACGCCGGAGAGCGTCGAAGCGGGGGCGGTGTTCGCCGAGATCGGCCCGCGCATGGCCGAG
TTGAGCGGTTCCCGGCTGGCCGCGCAGCAACAGATGGAAGGCCTCCTGGCGCCGCACCGGCCCAAGGAGC
CCGCGTGGTTCCTGGCCACCGTCGGCGTCTCGCCCGACCACCAGGGCAAGGGTCTGGGCAGCGCCGTCGT
GCTCCCCGGAGTGGAGGCGGCCGAGCGCGCCGGGGTGCCCGCCTTCCTGGAGACCTCCGCGCCCCGCAAC
CTCCCCTTCTACGAGCGGCTCGGCTTCACCGTCACCGCCGACGTCGAGGTGCCCGAAGGACCGCGCACCT
GGTGCATGACCCGCAAGCCCGGTGCCAGTTAACGAATTCTAGATCTTGAGACAAATGGCAGTATTCATCC
ACAATTTTAAAAGAAAAGGGGGGATTGGGGGGTACAGTGCAGGGGAAAGAATAGTAGACATAATAGCAAC
AGACATACAAACTAAAGAATTACAAAAACAAATTACAAAAATTCAAAATTTTCGGGTTTATTACAGGGAC
AGCAGAGATCCACTTTGGCGCCGGCTCGAGGCCTGCAGGTGCAAAGATGGATAAAGTTTTAAACAGAGAG
GAATCTTTGCAGCTAATGGACCTTCTAGGTCTTGAAAGGAGTGGGAATTGGCTCCGGTGCCCGTCAGTGG
GCAGAGCGCACATCGCCCACAGTCCCCGAGAAGTTGGGGGGAGGGGTCGGCAATTGAACCGGTGCCTAGA
GAAGGTGGCGCGGGGTAAACTGGGAAAGTGATGTCGTGTACTGGCTCCGCCTTTTTCCCGAGGGTGGGGG
AGAACCGTATATAAGTGCAGTAGTCGCCGTGAACGTTCTTTTTCGCAACGGGTTTGCCGCCAGAACACAG
GTAAGTGCCGTGTGTGGTTCCCGCGGGCCTGGCCTCTTTACGGGTTATGGCCCTTGCGTGCCTTGAATTA
CTTCCACCTGGCTGCAGTACGTGATTCTTGATCCCGAGCTTCGGGTTGGAAGTGGGTGGGAGAGTTCGAG
GCCTTGCGCTTAAGGAGCCCCTTCGCCTCGTGCTTGAGTTGAGGCCTGGCCTGGGCGCTGGGGCCGCCGC
GTGCGAATCTGGTGGCACCTTCGCGCCTGTCTCGCTGCTTTCGATAAGTCTCTAGCCATTTAAAATTTTT
GATGACCTGCTGCGACGCTTTTTTTCTGGCAAGATAGTCTTGTAAATGCGGGCCAAGATCTGCACACTGG
TATTTCGGTTTTTGGGGCCGCGGGCGGCGACGGGGCCCGTGCGTCCCAGCGCACATGTTCGGCGAGGCGG
GGCCTGCGAGCGCGGCCACCGAGAATCGGACGGGGGTAGTCTCAAGCTGGCCGGCCTGCTCTGGTGCCTG
GCCTCGCGCCGCCGTGTATCGCCCCGCCCTGGGCGGCAAGGCTGGCCCGGTCGGCACCAGTTGCGTGAGC
GGAAAGATGGCCGCTTCCCGGCCCTGCTGCAGGGAGCTCAAAATGGAGGACGCGGCGCTCGGGAGAGCGG
GCGGGTGAGTCACCCACACAAAGGAAAAGGGCCTTTCCGTCCTCAGCCGTCGCTTCATGTGACTCCACGG
AGTACCGGGCGCCGTCCAGGCACCTCGATTAGTTCTCGAGCTTTTGGAGTACGTCGTCTTTAGGTTGGGG
GGAGGGGTTTTATGCGATGGAGTTTCCCCACACTGAGTGGGTGGAGACTGAAGTTAGGCCAGCTTGGCAC
TTGATGTAATTCTCCTTGGAATTTGCCCTTTTTGAGTTTGGATCTTGGTTCATTCTCAAGCCTCAGACAG
TGGTTCAAAGTTTTTTTCTTCCATTTCAGGTGTCGTGAGGCTAGCATCGATTGATCAACAAGTTTGTACA
AAAAAGTTGGCATGAAAGGCAAGAAAGGTATTGTTGCAGCATCTGGCAGTGAGACTGAGGATGAGGACAG
CATGGACATTCCCTTGGACCTTTCTTCATCCGCTGGCTCAGGCAAGAGAAGGAGAAGGGGCAACCTACCC
AAGGAGTCTGTGCAGATTCTTCGGGATTGGCTGTATGAGCACCGTTACAATGCCTATCCTTCAGAGCAAG
AAAAAGCGTTGCTGTCCCAGCAAACACACCTGTCTACGCTACAGGTCTGTAACTGGTTCATCAACGCCCG
CCGCAGGCTCCTCCCTGACATGCTGAGAAAGGATGGCAAAGATCCAAATCAGTTCACAATTTCCCGCCGT
GGGGCCAAGATTTCTGAAACGAGCTCTGTGGAGTCCGTGATGGGCATCAAAAACTTCATGCCAGCTCTAG
AGGAGACCCCATTTCATTCCTGTACAGCTGGGCCAAACCCAACCCTAGGGAGGCCACTGTCTCCTAAGCC
GTCATCCCCGGGATCAGTTTTGGCTCGTCCATCAGTGATCTGCCATACCACTGTGACTGCATTGAAAGAT
GTCCCTTTCTCTCTCTGCCAGTCGGTCGGTGTGGGACAAAACACAGATATACAGCAGATAGCGGCCAAAA
ACTTCACAGACACCTCTCTCATGTACCCAGAGGACACTTGTAAATCTGGACCAAGTACGAATACACAGAG
TGGTCTTTTCAACACTCCTCCCCCTACTCCACCGGACCTCAACCAGGACTTCAGTGGATTTCAGCTTCTA
GTGGATGTTGCACTCAAACGGGCTGCAGAGATGGAGCTTCAGGCAAAACTTACAGCTAACCCAACTTTCT
TGTACAAAGTGGTTGATATCGGTAAGCCTATCCCTAACCCTCTCCTCGGTCTCGATTCTACGTAGTAATG
AACTAGTCCGTAACTTGAAAGTATTTCGATTTCTTGGCTTTATATATCTTGTGGAAAGGACGATCCCTAA
TTGAACATCCTTTGCGTACGCGTTAAGTCGACAATCAACCTCTGGATTACAAAATTTGTGAAAGATTGAC
TGGTATTCTTAACTATGTTGCTCCTTTTACGCTATGTGGATACGCTGCTTTAATGCCTTTGTATCATGCT
ATTGCTTCCCGTATGGCTTTCATTTTCTCCTCCTTGTATAAATCCTGGTTGCTGTCTCTTTATGAGGAGT
TGTGGCCCGTTGTCAGGCAACGTGGCGTGGTGTGCACTGTGTTTGCTGACGCAACCCCCACTGGTTGGGG
CATTGCCACCACCTGTCAGCTCCTTTCCGGGACTTTCGCTTTCCCCCTCCCTATTGCCACGGCGGAACTC
ATCGCCGCCTGCCTTGCCCGCTGCTGGACAGGGGCTCGGCTGTTGGGCACTGACAATTCCGTGGTGTTGT
CGGGGAAATCATCGTCCTTTCCTTGGCTGCTCGCCTGTGTTGCCACCTGGATTCTGCGCGGGACGTCCTT
CTGCTACGTCCCTTCGGCCCTCAATCCAGCGGACCTTCCTTCCCGCGGCCTGCTGCCGGCTCTGCGGCCT
CTTCCGCGTCTTCGCCTTCGCCCTCAGACGAGTCGGATCTCCCTTTGGGCCGCCTCCCCGCGTCGACTTT
AAGACCAATGACTTACAAGGCAGCTGTAGATCTTAGCCACTTTTTAAAAGAAAAGGGGGGACTGGAAGGG
CTAATTCACTCCCAACGAAGACAAGATCTGCTTTTTGCTTGTACTGGGTCTCTCTGGTTAGACCAGATCT
GAGCCTGGGAGCTCTCTGGCTAACTAGGGAACCCACTGCTTAAGCCTCAATAAAGCTTGCCTTGAGTGCT
TCAAGTAGTGTGTGCCCGTCTGTTGTGTGACTCTGGTAACTAGAGATCCCTCAGACCCTTTTAGTCAGTG
TGGAAAATCTCTAGCAGTACGTATAGTAGTTCATGTCATCTTATTATTCAGTATTTATAACTTGCAAAGA
AATGAATATCAGAGAGTGAGAGGAACTTGTTTATTGCAGCTTATAATGGTTACAAATAAAGCAATAGCAT
CACAAATTTCACAAATAAAGCATTTTTTTCACTGCATTCTAGTTGTGGTTTGTCCAAACTCATCAATGTA
TCTTATCATGTCTGGCTCTAGCTATCCCGCCCCTAACTCCGCCCATCCCGCCCCTAACTCCGCCCAGTTC
CGCCCATTCTCCGCCCCATGGCTGACTAATTTTTTTTATTTATGCAGAGGCCGAGGCCGCCTCGGCCTCT
GAGCTATTCCAGAAGTAGTGAGGAGGCTTTTTTGGAGGCCTAGGGACGTACCCAATTCGCCCTATAGTGA
GTCGTATTACGCGCGCTCACTGGCCGTCGTTTTACAACGTCGTGACTGGGAAAACCCTGGCGTTACCCAA
CTTAATCGCCTTGCAGCACATCCCCCTTTCGCCAGCTGGCGTAATAGCGAAGAGGCCCGCACCGATCGCC
CTTCCCAACAGTTGCGCAGCCTGAATGGCGAATGGG
[124 nt withheld, positions 6617-6740]
C
[91 nt withheld, positions 6742-6832]
A
[49 nt withheld, positions 6834-6882]
CCTTTGACGTTGGAGTCCACGTTCTTT
[37 nt withheld, positions 6910-6946]
ACCCTATCTCGGTCTATTCTTTTGATTTATAAGGGATTTTGCCGATTTCGGCCTATTGGTTAAAAAATGA
GCTGATTTAACAAAAATTTAACGCGAATTTTAACAAAATATTAACGCTTACAATTTAGGTGGCACTTTTC
GGGGAAATGTGCGCGGAACCCCTATTTGTTTATTTTTCTAAATACATTCAAATATGTATCCGCTCATGAG
ACAATAACCCTGATAAATGCTTCAATAATATTGAAAAAGGAAGAGTATGAGTATTCAACATTTCCGTGTC
GCCCTTATTCCCTTTTTTGCGGCATTTTGCCTTCCTGTTTTTGCTCACCCAGAAACGCTGGTGAAAGTAA
AAGATGCTGAAGATCAGTTGGGTGCACGAGTGGGTTACATCGAACTGGATCTCAACAGCGGTAAGATCCT
TGAGAGTTTTCGCCCCGAAGAACGTTTTCCAATGATGAGCACTTTTAAAGTTCTGCTATGTGGCGCGGTA
TTATCCCGTATTGACGCCGGGCAAGAGCAACTCGGTCGCCGCATACACTATTCTCAGAATGACTTGGTTG
AGTACTCACCAGTCACAGAAAAGCATCTTACGGATGGCATGACAGTAAGAGAATTATGCAGTGCTGCCAT
AACCATGAGTGATAACACTGCGGCCAACTTACTTCTGACAACGATCGGAGGACCGAAGGAGCTAACCGCT
TTTTTGCACAACATGGGGGATCATGTAACTCGCCTTGATCGTTGGGAACCGGAGCTGAATGAAGCCATAC
CAAACGACGAGCGTGACACCACGATGCCTGTAGCAATGGCAACAACGTTGCGCAAACTATTAACTGGCGA
ACTACTTACTCTAGCTTCCCGGCAACAATTAATAGACTGGATGGAGGCGGATAAAGTTGCAGGACCACTT
CTGCGCTCGGCCCTTCCGGCTGGCTGGTTTATTGCTGATAAATCTGGAGCCGGTGAGCGTGGGTCTCGCG
GTATCATTGCAGCACTGGGGCCAGATGGTAAGCCCTCCCGTATCGTAGTTATCTACACGACGGGGAGTCA
GGCAACTATGGATGAACGAAATAGACAGATCGCTGAGATAGGTGCCTCACTGATTAAGCATTGGTAACTG
TCAGACCAAGTTTACTCATATATACTTTAGATTGATTTAAAACTTCATTTTTAATTTAAAAGGATCTAGG
TGAAGATCCTTTTTGATAATCTCATGACCAAAATCCCTTAACGTGAGTTTTCGTTCCACTGAGCGTCAGA
CCCCGTAGAAAAGATCAAAGGATCTTCTTGAGATCCTTTTTTTCTGCGCGTAATCTGCTGCTTGCAAACA
AAAAAACCACCGCTACCAGCGGTGGTTTGTTTGCCGGATCAAGAGCTACCAACTCTTTTTCCGAAGGTAA
CTGGCTTCAGCAGAGCGCAGATACCAAATACTGTTCTTCTAGTGTAGCCGTAGTTAGGCCACCACTTCAA
GAACTCTGTAGCACCGCCTACATACCTCGCTCTGCTAATCCTGTTACCAGTGGCTGCTGCCAGTGGCGAT
AAGTCGTGTCTTACCGGGTTGGACTCAAGACGATAGTTACCGGATAAGGCGCAGCGGTCGGGCTGAACGG
GGGGTTCGTGCACACAGCCCAGCTTGGAGCGAACGACCTACACCGAACTGAGATACCTACAGCGTGAGCT
ATGAGAAAGCGCCACGCTTCCCGAAGGGAGAAAGGCGGACAGGTATCCGGTAAGCGGCAGGGTCGGAACA
GGAGAGCGCACGAGGGAGCTTCCAGGGGGAAACGCCTGGTATCTTTATAGTCCTGTCGGGTTTCGCCACC
TCTGACTTGAGCGTCGATTTTTGTGATGCTCGTCAGGGGGGCGGAGCCTATGGAAAAACGCCAGCAACGC
GGCCTTTTTACGGTTCCTGGCCTTTTGCTGGCCTTTTGCTCACATGTTCTTTCCTGCGTTATCCCCTGAT
TCTGTGGATAACCGTATTACCGCCTTTGAGTGAGCTGATACCGCTCGCCGCAGCCGAACGACCGAGCGCA
GCGAGTCAGTGAGCGAGGAAGCGGAAGAGCGCCCAATACGCAAACCGCCTCTCCCCGCGCGTTGGCCGAT
TCATTAATGCAGCTGGCACGACAGGTTTCCCGACTGGAAAGCGGGCAGTGAGCGCAACGCAATTAATGTG
AGTTAGCTCACTCATTAGGCACCCCAGGCTTTACACTTTATGCTTCCGGCTCGTATGTTGTGTGGAATTG
TGAGCGGATAACAATTTCACACAGGAAACAGCTATGACCATGATTACGCCAAGCGCGCAATTAACCCTCA
CTAAAGGGAACAAAAGCTGGAGCTGCAAGC
Features (pLannotate 1.2.2; 34 found; start..end, strand, type, name):
      5..231     +  promoter       RSV promoter: Rous sarcoma virus enhancer/promoter
    232..412     +  LTR            5' LTR (truncated): truncated 5' long terminal repeat (LTR) from HIV-1
    459..584     +  misc_feature   HIV-1 Ψ: packaging signal of human immunodeficiency virus type 1
    568..931     +  CDS            HIV-1 gag (fragment): gag protein from human immunodeficiency virus 1; gag
   1077..1310    +  misc_feature   RRE: The Rev response element (RRE) of HIV-1 allows for Rev-dependent mRNA export from the nucleus to the cytoplasm.
   1687..1713    +  CDS            Rev (fragment): human immunodeficiency virus 1 (HIV-1) Rev protein; rev; enhances nuclear export of unspliced and incompletely spliced viral mRNAs
   1720..1743    +  promoter       SV40 promoter (fragment): SV40 early promoter
   1744..1815    +  promoter       SV40 promoter (fragment): SV40 enhancer and early promoter
   1839..1974    +  rep_origin     SV40 ori: SV40 origin of replication
   2020..2616    +  CDS            PuroR (fragment): puromycin N-acetyltransferase; pac from Streptomyces; confers resistance to puromycin
   2665..2782    +  misc_feature   cPPT/CTS: central polypurine tract and central termination sequence of HIV-1
   2847..2913    +  CDS            small t antigen (fragment): SV40 (simian virus 40) small t antigen
   2920..4098    +  promoter       EF-1α promoter: strong constitutive promoter for human elongation factor EF-1α
   4119..4136    +  protein_bind   attB1 (fragment): mutant version of attB; core recombination site for the Gateway® BP reaction BP Clonase™
   4142..4957    +  CDS            Tgif1: TGIF1_MOUSE - Also known as Tgif. Experimental evidence at protein level: Swiss-Prot protein existence level 1. Binds to a retinoid X receptor (RXR) responsive element from the cellular retinol-binding protein II promoter (CRBPII-RXRE). Inhibits the 9-cis-retinoic acid-dependent RXR alpha transcription activation of the retinoic acid responsive element. May participate in the transmission of nuclear signals during development and in the adult, as illustrated by the down-modulation of the RXR alpha activities (By similarity). From Mus musculus (Mouse).
   4959..4983    -  protein_bind   attB2: mutant version of attB; recombination site for the Gateway® BP reaction BP Clonase™
   4991..5032    +  CDS            V5 tag: epitope tag from simian virus 5
   5048..5101    +  promoter       U6 promoter (fragment): RNA polymerase III promoter for human U6 snRNA
   5143..5731    +  misc_feature   WPRE: woodchuck hepatitis virus posttranscriptional regulatory element
   5782..5801    +  misc_feature   cPPT/CTS (fragment): central polypurine tract and central termination sequence of HIV-1
   5803..6036    +  LTR            3' LTR (ΔU3): self-inactivating 3' long terminal repeat (LTR) from HIV-1
   6114..6235    +  polyA_signal   SV40 poly(A) signal: SV40 polyadenylation signal
   6275..6410    +  rep_origin     SV40 ori: SV40 origin of replication
   6431..6449    -  promoter       T7 promoter: promoter for bacteriophage T7 RNA polymerase
   6457..6612    +  CDS            lacZα (fragment): LacZα fragment of β-galactosidase; lacZ fragment
   6617..7045    +  rep_origin     f1 ori (sequence partly withheld): f1 bacteriophage origin of replication; arrow indicates direction of (+) strand synthesis
   7098..7202    +  promoter       AmpR promoter: bla
   7203..8063    +  CDS            AmpR: β-lactamase; bla; confers resistance to ampicillin, carbenicillin, and related antibiotics
   8234..8822    +  rep_origin     ori: high-copy-number ColE1/pMB1/pBR322/pUC origin of replication
   9005..9097    +  CDS            lacI (fragment): lac repressor; lacI; The lac repressor binds to the lac operator to inhibit transcription in E. coli. This inhibition can be relieved by adding lactose or isopropyl-β-D-thiogalactopyranoside (IPTG).
   9110..9131    +  protein_bind   CAP binding site: CAP binding activates transcription in the presence of cAMP. E. coli catabolite activator protein
   9146..9176    +  promoter       lac promoter: promoter for the E. coli lac operon
   9184..9200    +  protein_bind   lac operator: The lac repressor binds to the lac operator to inhibit transcription in E. coli. This inhibition can be relieved by adding lactose or isopropyl-β-D-thiogalactopyranoside (IPTG). lac repressor encoded by lacI
   9245..9263    +  promoter       T3 promoter: promoter for bacteriophage T3 RNA polymerase
