[The description below was written by a language model from this plasmid's Addgene catalogue record and pLannotate feature annotations shown in this document.]
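Description:
TFORF2996 is a third-generation-style, self-inactivating lentiviral expression plasmid built on the pLX_TRC317 backbone. It belongs to a barcoded transcription factor ORF collection and carries human TGIF1, a homeodomain transcriptional repressor. In bacteria it is maintained through a high-copy ColE1/pUC-type origin with ampicillin resistance (AmpR), and it also carries an f1 origin. The depositor notes that recombination can occur, as is common for LTR-containing plasmids. The annotated sequence of about 9.3 kb agrees with the stated backbone and insert sizes.

The viral genome is transcribed from an RSV promoter fused to a truncated HIV-1 5' LTR. It includes the Ψ packaging signal, a gag fragment, the RRE for Rev-dependent nuclear export, a cPPT/CTS, WPRE to enhance transcript expression, and a ΔU3 3' LTR that inactivates LTR promoter activity after integration. An SV40 poly(A) signal follows the 3' LTR.

Two expression units lie within this genome. An SV40 early promoter drives the puromycin N-acetyltransferase gene for selecting transduced mammalian cells. Downstream, the EF-1α promoter drives the TGIF1 ORF, which was introduced by Gateway cloning and is flanked by attB1 and attB2 sites, with a V5 epitope tag fused at the C terminus. The annotation tool matched the ORF to mouse Tgif1, but the catalogue record specifies the human gene, so this probably reflects homology to the closest database entry.

The record states that each construct carries a unique 24-bp barcode, although this is not annotated as a feature in the table. The barcode allows the overexpressed factor to be identified in pooled screens, such as directed differentiation screens.
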