Addgene plasmid #144472: TFORF2996
Purpose: Lentiviral vector for overexpressing transcription factor ORFs with unique 24-bp barcodes. Barcodes facilitate identification of transcription factors in pooled screens.
Depositing lab: Feng Zhang. Depositing organization: Broad Institute. Publication: A transcription factor atlas of directed differentiation. Joung J, Ma S, Tay T, Geiger-Schuller KR, Kirchgatterer PC, Verdine VK, Guo B, Arias-Garcia MA, Allen WE, Singh A, Kuksenko O, Abudayyeh OO, Gootenberg JS, Fu Z, Macrae RK, Buenrostro JD, Regev A, Zhang F. Cell. 2023 Jan 5;186(1):209-229.e26. doi: 10.1016/j.cell.2022.11.026. PubMed 36608654.
Backbone
  Vector backbone: pLX_TRC317
  Backbone manufacturer: Broad Institute Genetic Perturbation Platform
  Backbone size w/o insert (bp): 8264
  Vector type: Mammalian Expression, Lentiviral
  Selectable markers: Puromycin
Growth in bacteria
  Bacterial resistance: Ampicillin, 100 μg/mL
  Growth temperature: 37°C
  Growth strain: NEB Stable
  Copy number: High Copy
Gene/Insert
  Gene/Insert name: TGIF1
  Species: H. sapiens (human)
  Insert size (bp): 1022
  Entrez Gene: TGIF1 (a.k.a. HPE4, TGIF)
  Promoter: EF1a
  Tag / fusion protein: V5 (C terminal on insert)
  Cloning method: Gateway Cloning
  Sequencing primers: 5′ GGGTGGAGACTGAAGTTAGGCCAG; 3′ CACATAGCGTAAAAGGAGCAACATAG
Resource information
  A portion of this plasmid was derived from a plasmid made by: Broad Institute Genetic Perturbation Platform
Terms and licenses: Academic/Nonprofit Terms; Industry Terms: Not Available to Industry
Depositor comments: NM_173208.2 Please test multiple small colonies in case of plasmid recombination. To make this collection available in a timely manner, a portion of this collection was not fully sequenced by Addgene. If an Addgene verified full plasmid sequence is not available, please contact us prior to placing an order to request the full sequence.
How to cite: TFORF2996 was a gift from Feng Zhang (Addgene plasmid # 144472 ; http://n2t.net/addgene:144472 ; RRID:Addgene_144472)
