>Addgene plasmid #144472 | TFORF2996 | depositor partial sequence | sequence record 285531 | Insert
ATCGATTGATCAACAAGTTTGTACAAAAAAGTTGGCATGAAAGGCAAGAAAGGTATTGTTGCAGCATCTG
GCAGTGAGACTGAGGATGAGGACAGCATGGACATTCCCTTGGACCTTTCTTCATCCGCTGGCTCAGGCAA
GAGAAGGAGAAGGGGCAACCTACCCAAGGAGTCTGTGCAGATTCTTCGGGATTGGCTGTATGAGCACCGT
TACAATGCCTATCCTTCAGAGCAAGAAAAAGCGTTGCTGTCCCAGCAAACACACCTGTCTACGCTACAGG
TCTGTAACTGGTTCATCAACGCCCGCCGCAGGCTCCTCCCTGACATGCTGAGAAAGGATGGCAAAGATCC
AAATCAGTTCACAATTTCCCGCCGTGGGGCCAAGATTTCTGAAACGAGCTCTGTGGAGTCCGTGATGGGC
ATCAAAAACTTCATGCCAGCTCTAGAGGAGACCCCATTTCATTCCTGTACAGCTGGGCCAAACCCAACCC
TAGGGAGGCCACTGTCTCCTAAGCCGTCATCCCCGGGATCAGTTTTGGCTCGTCCATCAGTGATCTGCCA
TACCACTGTGACTGCATTGAAAGATGTCCCTTTCTCTCTCTGCCAGTCGGTCGGTGTGGGACAAAACACA
GATATACAGCAGATAGCGGCCAAAAACTTCACAGACACCTCTCTCATGTACCCAGAGGACACTTGTAAAT
CTGGACCAAGTACGAATACACAGAGTGGTCTTTTCAACACTCCTCCCCCTACTCCACCGGACCTCAACCA
GGACTTCAGTGGATTTCAGCTTCTAGTGGATGTTGCACTCAAACGGGCTGCAGAGATGGAGCTTCAGGCA
AAACTTACAGCTAACCCAACTTTCTTGTACAAAGTGGTTGATATCGGTAAGCCTATCCCTAACCCTCTCC
TCGGTCTCGATTCTACGTAGTAATGAACTAGTCCGTAACTTGAAAGTATTTCGATTTCTTGGCTTTATAT
ATCTTGTGGAAAGGACGATCCCTAATTGAACATCCTTTGCGT
