>Addgene plasmid #144472 | TFORF2996 | depositor partial sequence | sequence record 285532 | Barcode
TCCCTAATTGAACATCCTTTGCGT
